Addgene plasmid #232596: pXTK151 [Term_BBa-B0015_PartType10]
Purpose: XanthoMoClo Golden Gate Part Plasmid for cloning, contains Term_BBa-B0015_PartType10
Depositing lab: Michael Springer. Depositing organization: Harvard Medical School. Publication: XanthoMoClo horizontal line A Robust Modular Cloning Genetic Toolkit for the Genera Xanthobacter and Roseixanthobacter. Soltysiak MPM, Ory ALH, Lee AD, Christophersen CE, Jalihal AP, Springer M. ACS Synth Biol. 2025 Apr 18;14(4):1173-1190. doi: 10.1021/acssynbio.4c00806. Epub 2025 Mar 13. PubMed 40080684.
Backbone
  Vector backbone: pXTK
  Vector type: Bacterial Expression
Growth in bacteria
  Bacterial resistance: Ampicillin, 100 μg/mL
  Growth temperature: 37°C
  Growth strain: DH5alpha
  Copy number: Low Copy
Gene/Insert
  Gene/Insert name: BBa-B0015 Terminator (alt name: Term_BBa-B0015_PartType10)
  Species: Escherichia coli
  Cloning method: Restriction Enzyme; 5′ cloning site unknown (unknown if destroyed)
Terms and licenses: Academic/Nonprofit Terms; Industry Terms: Not Available to Industry
How to cite: pXTK151 [Term_BBa-B0015_PartType10] was a gift from Michael Springer (Addgene plasmid # 232596 ; http://n2t.net/addgene:232596 ; RRID:Addgene_232596)
