[The description below was written by a language model from this plasmid's Addgene catalogue record and pLannotate feature annotations shown in this document.]
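Description:
pXTK151 [Term_BBa-B0015_PartType10] is a small (about 1.8 kb) Golden Gate part plasmid from the XanthoMoClo modular cloning toolkit, which was developed for genetic engineering of bacteria in the genera Xanthobacter and Roseixanthobacter. It is built on the pXTK backbone and is catalogued as a bacterial expression vector, although its role is to store a single reusable part rather than to express anything itself. It is maintained in E. coli under ampicillin selection, provided by a TEM-type beta-lactamase gene (bla) driven by its native AmpR promoter and followed by a bacteriophage fd terminator. The only replication origin annotated is a ColE1/pMB1/pUC-type ori. The annotation tool labels this family as high-copy, whereas the catalogue entry lists the plasmid as low copy, and the record does not resolve this difference.

The payload is the BBa-B0015 terminator, formatted as a "Part Type 10" module in the toolkit's assembly scheme. In the feature table it appears as two adjacent elements, the E. coli rrnB T1 terminator followed by the phage T7 early (T7Te) terminator. This matches the known composition of B0015 as a strong composite double terminator that halts transcription efficiently. There is no promoter, coding sequence or reporter associated with the insert. The Type IIS restriction sites and overhangs that would release the part during Golden Gate assembly are not annotated, and the record gives the cloning sites as unknown. The plasmid is intended as a terminator donor: the part is excised and combined with other toolkit parts in a defined order to build transcription units or multigene constructs.
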