Features (pLannotate 1.2.2; 6 found; start..end, strand, type, name):
      1..589     +  rep_origin     ori: high-copy-number ColE1/pMB1/pBR322/pUC origin of replication
    628..699     +  terminator     rrnB T1 terminator: transcription terminator T1 from the E. coli rrnB gene
    715..742     +  terminator     T7Te terminator: phage T7 early transcription terminator
    803..894     +  promoter       AmpR promoter: bla
    895..1752    +  CDS            bla: BLAT_ECOLX - Experimental evidence at protein level: Swiss-Prot protein existence level 1. TEM-type are the most prevalent beta-lactamases in enterobacteria; they hydrolyze the beta-lactam bond in susceptible beta-lactam antibiotics, thus conferring resistance to penicillins and cephalosporins. TEM-3 and TEM-4 are capable of hydrolyzing cefotaxime and ceftazidime. TEM-5 is capable of hydrolyzing ceftazidime. TEM-6 is capable of hydrolyzing ceftazidime and aztreonam. TEM-8/CAZ-2, TEM- 16/CAZ-7 and TEM-24/CAZ-6 are markedly active against ceftazidime. IRT- 4 shows resistance to beta-lactamase in
   1759..1798    +  terminator     fd terminator: central terminator from bacteriophage fd (Otsuka and Kunisawa, 1982)
>Addgene plasmid #232596 | pXTK151 [Term_BBa-B0015_PartType10] | addgene full sequence | sequence record 465991 | Addgene NGS Result
TTGAGATCCTTTTTTTCTGCGCGTAATCTGCTGCTTGCAAACAAAAAAACCACCGCTACCAGCGGTGGTT
TGTTTGCCGGATCAAGAGCTACCAACTCTTTTTCCGAAGGTAACTGGCTTCAGCAGAGCGCAGATACCAA
ATACTGTTCTTCTAGTGTAGCCGTAGTTAGGCCACCACTTCAAGAACTCTGTAGCACCGCCTACATACCT
CGCTCTGCTAATCCTGTTACCAGTGGCTGCTGCCAGTGGCGATAAGTCGTGTCTTACCGGGTTGGACTCA
AGACGATAGTTACCGGATAAGGCGCAGCGGTCGGGCTGAACGGGGGGTTCGTGCACACAGCCCAGCTTGG
AGCGAACGACCTACACCGAACTGAGATACCTACAGCGTGAGCTATGAGAAAGCGCCACGCTTCCCGAAGG
GAGAAAGGCGGACAGGTATCCGGTAAGCGGCAGGGTCGGAACAGGAGAGCGCACGAGGGAGCTTCCAGGG
GGAAACGCCTGGTATCTTTATAGTCCTGTCGGGTTTCGCCACCTCTGACTTGAGCGTCGATTTTTGTGAT
GCTCGTCAGGGGGGCGGAGCCTATGGAAAAACGCCAGCAACGCGAGTCGGTCTCTATCTCCAGGCATCAA
ATAAAACGAAAGGCTCAGTCGAAAGACTGGGCCTTTCGTTTTATCTGTTGTTTGTCGGTGAACGCTCTCT
ACTAGAGTCACACTGGCTCACCTTCGGGTGGGCCTTTCTGCGTTTATATACATGAGACCAGAGTAGCCCG
CCTAATGAGCGGGCTTTTTTTTAATTCCCCTATTTGTTTATTTTTCTAAATACATTCAAATATGTATCCG
CTCATGAGACAATAACCCTGATAAATGCTTCAATAATATTGAAAAAGGAAGAGTATGAGCATTCAGCATT
TTCGTGTGGCGCTGATTCCGTTTTTTGCGGCGTTTTGCCTGCCGGTGTTTGCGCATCCGGAAACCCTGGT
GAAAGTGAAAGATGCGGAAGATCAACTGGGTGCGCGCGTGGGCTATATTGAACTGGATCTGAACAGCGGC
AAAATTCTGGAATCTTTTCGTCCGGAAGAACGTTTTCCGATGATGAGCACCTTTAAAGTGCTGCTGTGCG
GTGCGGTTCTGAGCCGTGTGGATGCGGGCCAGGAACAACTGGGCCGTCGTATTCATTATAGCCAGAACGA
TCTGGTGGAATATAGCCCGGTGACCGAAAAACATCTGACCGATGGCATGACCGTGCGTGAACTGTGCAGC
GCGGCGATTACCATGAGCGATAACACCGCGGCGAACCTGCTGCTGACGACCATTGGCGGTCCGAAAGAAC
TGACCGCGTTTCTGCATAACATGGGCGATCATGTGACCCGTCTGGATCGTTGGGAACCGGAACTGAACGA
AGCGATTCCGAACGATGAACGTGATACCACCATGCCGGCAGCAATGGCGACCACCCTGCGTAAACTGCTG
ACGGGTGAGCTGCTGACCCTGGCAAGCCGCCAGCAACTGATTGATTGGATGGAAGCGGATAAAGTGGCGG
GTCCGCTGCTGCGTAGCGCGCTGCCGGCTGGCTGGTTTATTGCGGATAAAAGCGGTGCGGGCGAACGTGG
CAGCCGTGGCATTATTGCGGCGCTGGGCCCGGATGGTAAACCGAGCCGTATTGTGGTGATTTATACCACC
GGCAGCCAGGCGACGATGGATGAACGTAACCGTCAGATTGCGGAAATTGGCGCGAGCCTGATTAAACATT
GGTAAACCGATACAATTAAAGGCTCCTTTTGGAGCCTTTTTTTTTGGACGACCCTTGTCAGATCAAAGGA
TCTTC
